Addgene plasmid #213287: GPR61-DuET
Purpose: The DuET construct encodes the named human GPCR engineered with a cleaved hemagglutinin signal peptide, a 5' FLAG and a 3' 1D4 epitope tag optimized for expression in mammalian cells and proteomics studies.
Depositing lab: Thomas Sakmar. Depositing organization: Rockefeller University. Publication: Multiplexed selectivity screening of anti-GPCR antibodies. Dahl L, Kotliar IB, Bendes A, Dodig-Crnkovic T, Fromm S, Elofsson A, Uhlen M, Sakmar TP, Schwenk JM. Sci Adv. 2023 May 3;9(18):eadf9297. doi: 10.1126/sciadv.adf9297. Epub 2023 May 3. PubMed 37134173.
Backbone
  Vector backbone: pcDNA 3.1 (+)
  Vector type: Mammalian Expression
Growth in bacteria
  Bacterial resistance: Ampicillin, 100 μg/mL
  Growth temperature: 37°C
  Growth strain: DH5alpha
  Copy number: High Copy
Gene/Insert
  Gene/Insert name: GPR61 (alt names: G protein-coupled receptor 61; BALGR)
  Species: H. sapiens (human)
  Entrez Gene: GPR61 (a.k.a. BALGR, GPCR3)
  Promoter: CMV, T7
  Tag / fusion protein: FLAG (N terminal on insert); 1D4 (C terminal on insert)
  Cloning method: Gibson Cloning
Terms and licenses: Academic/Nonprofit Terms; Industry Terms: Not Available to Industry
Depositor comments: Class: A, Family: Orphan. Ensembl ID: ENSG00000156097, Uniprot ID: Q9BZJ8
How to cite: GPR61-DuET was a gift from Thomas Sakmar (Addgene plasmid # 213287 ; http://n2t.net/addgene:213287 ; RRID:Addgene_213287)
