[The description below was written by a language model from this plasmid's Addgene catalogue record and pLannotate feature annotations shown in this document.]
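Description:
GPR61-DuET is a mammalian expression plasmid built on the pcDNA 3.1 (+) backbone that carries human GPR61 (also known as BALGR), a class A orphan G protein-coupled receptor. It is propagated in E. coli as a high-copy plasmid through a ColE1/pUC-type origin and selected with ampicillin via the β-lactamase gene. An f1 origin is also present. For selection in mammalian cells, the backbone provides a neomycin phosphotransferase cassette driven by the SV40 enhancer/early promoter and terminated by an SV40 polyadenylation signal. Small annotated fragments such as lacI, the lac promoter/operator region, ble, bom and a short HIV-1 LTR-like match appear to be backbone remnants or short similarity hits rather than functional modules.

The receptor coding sequence lies downstream of the CMV immediate-early enhancer and promoter, which drives strong constitutive transcription in mammalian cells, and is followed by the bovine growth hormone polyadenylation signal. A T7 promoter between CMV and the insert allows in vitro transcription. In the dual-epitope-tagged "DuET" design, the receptor is preceded by a cleavable hemagglutinin signal peptide, which promotes membrane insertion and is then removed. This leaves an N-terminal FLAG tag exposed, and a 1D4 epitope is fused at the C terminus. The automated annotation detects the FLAG sequence (as a partial 3xFLAG match) just upstream of GPR61 but does not label the signal peptide or the 1D4 tag, which are known only from the catalogue description. The two tags allow capture and detection of the full-length receptor from either end. According to the record, the construct is optimized for mammalian cell expression and proteomics studies, and the associated work used such constructs for multiplexed selectivity screening of anti-GPCR antibodies.
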