Features (pLannotate 1.2.2; 21 found; start..end, strand, type, name):
     52..640     +  rep_origin     ori: high-copy-number ColE1/pMB1/pBR322/pUC origin of replication
    823..915     +  CDS            lacI (fragment): lac repressor; lacI; The lac repressor binds to the lac operator to inhibit transcription in E. coli. This inhibition can be relieved by adding lactose or isopropyl-β-D-thiogalactopyranoside (IPTG).
    928..949     +  protein_bind   CAP binding site: CAP binding activates transcription in the presence of cAMP. E. coli catabolite activator protein
    964..994     +  promoter       lac promoter: promoter for the E. coli lac operon
   1002..1018    +  protein_bind   lac operator: The lac repressor binds to the lac operator to inhibit transcription in E. coli. This inhibition can be relieved by adding lactose or isopropyl-β-D-thiogalactopyranoside (IPTG). lac repressor encoded by lacI
   1091..1212    -  polyA_signal   SV40 poly(A) signal: SV40 polyadenylation signal
   1207..1365    -  CDS            ble (fragment): BLE_KLEPN - Experimental evidence at protein level: Swiss-Prot protein existence level 1. Binding protein with a strong affinity to the bleomycin family of antibiotics. Binds to CL990; an antimitotic-antibiotic compound. From Klebsiella pneumoniae.
   1389..2180    -  CDS            neo: KKA2_KLEPN - Also known as kan, nptII. Experimental evidence at protein level: Swiss-Prot protein existence level 1. Resistance to kanamycin, neomycin, paromomycin, ribostamycin, butirosin and gentamicin B. From Klebsiella pneumoniae.
   2247..2576    -  promoter       SV40 promoter: SV40 enhancer and early promoter
   2590..3018    -  rep_origin     f1 ori (sequence partly withheld): f1 bacteriophage origin of replication; arrow indicates direction of (+) strand synthesis
   3039..3060    -  promoter       SV40 promoter (fragment): SV40 enhancer and early promoter
   3064..3288    -  polyA_signal   bGH poly(A) signal: bovine growth hormone polyadenylation signal
   3419..4771    -  CDS            GPR61: GPR61_HUMAN - Also known as BALGR From Homo sapiens (Human).
   4784..4804    -  CDS            3xFLAG (fragment): three tandem FLAG® epitope tags
   4897..4915    -  promoter       T7 promoter: promoter for bacteriophage T7 RNA polymerase
   4931..4964    -  LTR            5' LTR (truncated) (fragment): truncated 5' long terminal repeat (LTR) from HIV-1
   4960..5163    -  promoter       CMV promoter: human cytomegalovirus (CMV) immediate early promoter
   5164..5543    -  enhancer       CMV enhancer: human cytomegalovirus immediate early enhancer
   5698..5750    +  misc_feature   bom (fragment): basis of mobility region from pBR322
   5809..5913    +  promoter       AmpR promoter: bla
   5914..6774    +  CDS            AmpR: β-lactamase; bla; confers resistance to ampicillin, carbenicillin, and related antibiotics
>Addgene plasmid #213287 | GPR61-DuET | addgene full sequence | sequence record 430832 | Addgene NGS Result
GTTTTCGTTCCACTGAGCGTCAGACCCCGTAGAAAAGATCAAAGGATCTTCTTGAGATCCTTTTTTTCTG
CGCGTAATCTGCTGCTTGCAAACAAAAAAACCACCGCTACCAGCGGTGGTTTGTTTGCCGGATCAAGAGC
TACCAACTCTTTTTCCGAAGGTAACTGGCTTCAGCAGAGCGCAGATACCAAATACCGTTCTTCTAGTGTA
GCCGTAGTTAGGCCACCACTTCAAGAACTCTGTAGCACCGCCTACATACCTCGCTCTGCTAATCCTGTTA
CCAGTGGCTGCTGCCAGTGGCGATAAGTCGTGTCTTACCGGGTTGGACTCAAGACGATAGTTACCGGATA
AGGCGCAGCGGTCGGGCTGAACGGGGGGTTCGTGCACACAGCCCAGCTTGGAGCGAACGACCTACACCGA
ACTGAGATACCTACAGCGTGAGCTATGAGAAAGCGCCACGCTTCCCGAAGGGAGAAAGGCGGACAGGTAT
CCGGTAAGCGGCAGGGTCGGAACAGGAGAGCGCACGAGGGAGCTTCCAGGGGGAAACGCCTGGTATCTTT
ATAGTCCTGTCGGGTTTCGCCACCTCTGACTTGAGCGTCGATTTTTGTGATGCTCGTCAGGGGGGCGGAG
CCTATGGAAAAACGCCAGCAACGCGGCCTTTTTACGGTTCCTGGCCTTTTGCTGGCCTTTTGCTCACATG
TTCTTTCCTGCGTTATCCCCTGATTCTGTGGATAACCGTATTACCGCCTTTGAGTGAGCTGATACCGCTC
GCCGCAGCCGAACGACCGAGCGCAGCGAGTCAGTGAGCGAGGAAGCGGAAGAGCGCCCAATACGCAAACC
GCCTCTCCCCGCGCGTTGGCCGATTCATTAATGCAGCTGGCACGACAGGTTTCCCGACTGGAAAGCGGGC
AGTGAGCGCAACGCAATTAATGTGAGTTAGCTCACTCATTAGGCACCCCAGGCTTTACACTTTATGCTTC
CGGCTCGTATGTTGTGTGGAATTGTGAGCGGATAACAATTTCACACAGGAAACAGCTATGACCATGATTA
CGCCAAGCTCTAGCTAGAGGTCGACGGTATACAGACATGATAAGATACATTGATGAGTTTGGACAAACCA
CAACTAGAATGCAGTGAAAAAAATGCTTTATTTGTGAAATTTGTGATGCTATTGCTTTATTTGTAACCAT
TATAAGCTGCAATAAACAAGTTGGGGTGGGCGAAGAACTCCAGCATGAGATCCCCGCGCTGGAGGATCAT
CCAGCCGGCGTCCCGGAAAACGATTCCGAAGCCCAACCTTTCATAGAAGGCGGCGGTGGAATCGAAATCT
CGTGATGGCAGGTTGGGCGTCGCTTGGTCGGTCATTTCGAACCCCAGAGTCCCGCTCAGAAGAACTCGTC
AAGAAGGCGATAGAAGGCGATGCGCTGCGAATCGGGAGCGGCGATACCGTAAAGCACGAGGAAGCGGTCA
GCCCATTCGCCGCCAAGCTCTTCAGCAATATCACGGGTAGCCAACGCTATGTCCTGATAGCGGTCCGCCA
CACCCAGCCGGCCACAGTCGATGAATCCAGAAAAGCGGCCATTTTCCACCATGATATTCGGCAAGCAGGC
ATCGCCATGGGTCACGACGAGATCCTCGCCGTCGGGCATGCGCGCCTTGAGCCTGGCGAACAGTTCGGCT
GGCGCGAGCCCCTGATGCTCTTCGTCCAGATCATCCTGATCGACAAGACCGGCTTCCATCCGAGTACGTG
CTCGCTCGATGCGATGTTTCGCTTGGTGGTCGAATGGGCAGGTAGCCGGATCAAGCGTATGCAGCCGCCG
CATTGCATCAGCCATGATGGATACTTTCTCGGCAGGAGCAAGGTGAGATGACAGGAGATCCTGCCCCGGC
ACTTCGCCCAATAGCAGCCAGTCCCTTCCCGCTTCAGTGACAACGTCGAGCACAGCTGCGCAAGGAACGC
CCGTCGTGGCCAGCCACGATAGCCGCGCTGCCTCGTCCTGCAGTTCATTCAGGGCACCGGACAGGTCGGT
CTTGACAAAAAGAACCGGGCGCCCCTGCGCTGACAGCCGGAACACGGCGGCATCAGAGCAGCCGATTGTC
TGTTGTGCCCAGTCATAGCCGAATAGCCTCTCCACCCAAGCGGCCGGAGAACCTGCGTGCAATCCATCTT
GTTCAATCATGCGAAACGATCCTCATCCTGTCTCTTGATCAGATCCGAAAATGGATATACAAGCTCCCGG
GAGCTTTTTGCAAAAGCCTAGGCCTCCAAAAAAGCCTCCTCACTACTTCTGGAATAGCTCAGAGGCAGAG
GCGGCCTCGGCCTCTGCATAAATAAAAAAAATTAGTCAGCCATGGGGCGGAGAATGGGCGGAACTGGGCG
GAGTTAGGGGCGGGATGGGCGGAGTTAGGGGCGGGACTATGGTTGCTGACTAATTGAGATGCATGCTTTG
CATACTTCTGCCTGCTGGGGAGCCTGGGGACTTTCCACACCTGGTTGCTGACTAATTGAGATGCATGCTT
TGCATACTTCTGCCTGCTGGGGAGCCTGGGGACTTTCCACACCCTAACTGACACACATTCCACAGAATTA
ATTCGCGTTAAATTTTTGTTAAATCAGCTCATTTTTTAACCAATAGGCCGAAATCGGCAAAATCCCTTAT
AAATCAAAAGAATAGACCGAGATAGGGT
[37 nt withheld, positions 2689-2725]
AAAGAACGTGGACTCCAACGTCAAAGG
[49 nt withheld, positions 2753-2801]
T
[91 nt withheld, positions 2803-2893]
G
[124 nt withheld, positions 2895-3018]
GGGGATACCCCCTAGAGCCCCAGCTGGTTCTTTCCGCCTCAGAAGCCATAGAGCCCACCGCATCCCCAGC
ATGCCTGCTATTGTCTTCCCAATCCTCCCCCTTGCTGTCCTGCCCCACCCCACCCCCCAGAATAGAATGA
CACCTACTCAGACAATGCGATGCAATTTCCTCATTTTATTAGGAAAGGACAGTGGGAGTGGCACCTTCCA
GGGTCAAGGAAGGCACGGGGGAGGGGCAAACAACAGATGGCTGGCAACTAGAAGGCACAGTCGAGGCTGA
TCAGCGGGTTTAAACGGGCCCTCTAGACTCGAGTTAGGCAGGGGCCACCTGAGAAGTCTCGGTCTTAGAC
ACGGTGGTGCTGGCCTCATCGAATTCACCGGTGCGTCCACCGGTATCGATGCTCTCCAGCCGGGGGCTAG
CGGCGGGTCTCAGGTAGCTGTCAGACATGATGATATCACTGGTAAGTTGCTGTTCCAAGAATTCGGATGT
TTCCTCGGCGATCTGTCCAGGTATCCGGAAGTCGACGGCTGGTGGTTCCTGCTTAGGGGATGGCAGAGGC
CGACTGACCCAGCTTTCGCTAGGGCAGCCAGTTCCCTGCAGAAACTGGAGGAAGTTCTCCTCGATGGACC
CCTCTCTACTAGGCAGTCGCAATTCTTCCTCCGGAGCGGGTTTGAAGAAGCACACGAACTGCTTTGAAAG
CTCGCCGCGGATCTGCCTGTTCAGGCATCCGTAAAAGAATGGATTAGATGTAAAACAGAAGTAGCCAATC
CATGTCACGACGCTTTCCACCTGCCCGGTGGAGATGGGTTGGGCGGAGAGAGCAACATAGAGGTGAAAGG
AGAAGTAGGGCAACCAGCACAGCAGGAATTGACCTCCCACTGCCAGCAATACAACTGCGGCCTTGCCACC
GCCAAAGGTCCTGTGTGGAGTGGTCTGGGGCGCGCCAGAGGATGTCACCATAGTGGAGCGACTTGACAGG
CTCTCAGATCTTTGCCTGGGCGTCTCCATCCACGTAGGCAAAGGCCCGTGCTGCATCGCGGCCACGCGTG
CGACCCTGAACATTGAACAGTACACGACCAGGATCAGCAGGAGGGGCAGCAGAAAGTAAAGGACGGCGAA
CACGACCACGAACAGCTGGCAATAAGCTGAGTGGCTCCATTGCAATGAGCAGCCCGGGGGCACGGAGGGG
GCTCCTTCTTCCCAGGACACTCTTCCGAGGACAGGCACTGAGGCCATGGCCAGTGCCTTCACCCAAACCC
CGACCAATACGGAAGCGACCAGGCCCAGGGTCATTCTGACTTCATACCGCATGGGGTGTACAACATAATA
ATAGCGCTCCACGTTTATTGCTGACACAGACAGTATGGCCAGGGACACAAAGCAAACGGAAAGGAACAAG
TAAAGCCGGCATGCAACCTCGCCGAAGAGGGCGTGGTCAAAAAGCGCTGAGCTGCTGAGCATGGCCAGAG
GCATGAGTGTCAGTGCGGCGAGCAAATCCACCAGGCACAGATGAAACACAAAGACAAATTTCCGCAGTGC
CGGTGTCTTAGCGATAACGGCCATAACGGCGGCGTTGCCGGCAACGGCTGTCAAGTCGAGAAGCAACATG
AAGAACAAAGCGACGGATTCGGAGGCCACGTCCCGGAGGCCCACTTCAGGTACGCCGCTAGCTGTGGATG
GTCCGGGAGTCTGTGGCACGCGTCCCAACGTACTGGAGTTCCCACTGGACTGCGGTATGGGACTTGATTC
CATATCGATGCTGGCGTCATCATCGTCCTTGTAGTCGGCGAATACCAGGCAGAAGATGTAGCTCAGGGCG
ATGATCGTCTTCATGGTGGCGCTAAGCTTAAGTTTAAACGCTAGCCAGCTTGGGTCTCCCTATAGTGAGT
CGTATTAATTTCGATAAGCCAGTAAGCAGTGGGTTCTCTAGTTAGCCAGAGAGCTCTGCTTATATAGACC
TCCCACCGTACACGCCTACCGCCCATTTGCGTCAATGGGGCGGAGTTGTTACGACATTTTGGAAAGTCCC
GTTGATTTTGGTGCCAAAACAAACTCCCATTGACGTCAATGGGGTGGAGACTTGGAAATCCCCGTGAGTC
AAACCGCTATCCACGCCCATTGATGTACTGCCAAAACCGCATCACCATGGTAATAGCGATGACTAATACG
TAGATGTACTGCCAAGTAGGAAAGTCCCATAAGGTCATGTACTGGGCATAATGCCAGGCGGGCCATTTAC
CGTCATTGACGTCAATAGGGGGCGTACTTGGCATATGATACACTTGATGTACTGCCAAGTGGGCAGTTTA
CCGTAAATACTCCACCCATTGACGTCAATGGAAAGTCCCTATTGGCGTTACTATGGGAACATACGTCATT
ATTGACGTCAATGGGCGGGGGTCGTTGGGCGGTCAGCCAGGCGGGCCATTTACCGTAAGTTATGTAACGC
GGAACTCCATATATGGGCTATGAACTAATGACCCCGTAATTGATTACTATTAATAACTAGTCAATAATCA
ATGTCAACGCGTATATCTGGCCCGTACATCGCGAAGCAGCGCAAAACGCCTAACCCTAAGCAGATTCTTC
ATGCAAATGTCGGTCAAGCCTTGCCTTGTTGTAGCTTAAATTTTGCTCGCGCACTACTCAGCGACCTCCA
ACACACAAGCAGGGAGCAGATACTGGCTTAACTATGCGGCATCAGAGCAGATTGTACTGAGAGTGCACCA
TAGGGGATCGGGAGATCTCCCGATCCGTCGACGTCAGGTGGCACTTTTCGGGGAAATGTGCGCGGAACCC
CTATTTGTTTATTTTTCTAAATACATTCAAATATGTATCCGCTCATGAGACAATAACCCTGATAAATGCT
TCAATAATATTGAAAAAGGAAGAGTATGAGTATTCAACATTTCCGTGTCGCCCTTATTCCCTTTTTTGCG
GCATTTTGCCTTCCTGTTTTTGCTCACCCAGAAACGCTGGTGAAAGTAAAAGATGCTGAAGATCAGTTGG
GTGCACGAGTGGGTTACATCGAACTGGATCTCAACAGCGGTAAGATCCTTGAGAGTTTTCGCCCCGAAGA
ACGTTTTCCAATGATGAGCACTTTTAAAGTTCTGCTATGTGGCGCGGTATTATCCCGTATTGACGCCGGG
CAAGAGCAACTCGGTCGCCGCATACACTATTCTCAGAATGACTTGGTTGAGTACTCACCAGTCACAGAAA
AGCATCTTACGGATGGCATGACAGTAAGAGAATTATGCAGTGCTGCCATAACCATGAGTGATAACACTGC
GGCCAACTTACTTCTGACAACGATCGGAGGACCGAAGGAGCTAACCGCTTTTTTGCACAACATGGGGGAT
CATGTAACTCGCCTTGATCGTTGGGAACCGGAGCTGAATGAAGCCATACCAAACGACGAGCGTGACACCA
CGATGCCTGTAGCAATGGCAACAACGTTGCGCAAACTATTAACTGGCGAACTACTTACTCTAGCTTCCCG
GCAACAATTAATAGACTGGATGGAGGCGGATAAAGTTGCAGGACCACTTCTGCGCTCGGCCCTTCCGGCT
GGCTGGTTTATTGCTGATAAATCTGGAGCCGGTGAGCGTGGGTCTCGCGGTATCATTGCAGCACTGGGGC
CAGATGGTAAGCCCTCCCGTATCGTAGTTATCTACACGACGGGGAGTCAGGCAACTATGGATGAACGAAA
TAGACAGATCGCTGAGATAGGTGCCTCACTGATTAAGCATTGGTAACTGTCAGACCAAGTTTACTCATAT
ATACTTTAGATTGATTTAAAACTTCATTTTTAATTTAAAAGGATCTAGGTGAAGATCCTTTTTGATAATC
TCATGACCAAAATCCCTTAACGTGA
